Addgene plasmid #143230: TFORF0611
Purpose: Lentiviral vector for overexpressing transcription factor ORFs with unique 24-bp barcodes. Barcodes facilitate identification of transcription factors in pooled screens.
Depositing lab: Feng Zhang. Depositing organization: Broad Institute. Publication: A transcription factor atlas of directed differentiation. Joung J, Ma S, Tay T, Geiger-Schuller KR, Kirchgatterer PC, Verdine VK, Guo B, Arias-Garcia MA, Allen WE, Singh A, Kuksenko O, Abudayyeh OO, Gootenberg JS, Fu Z, Macrae RK, Buenrostro JD, Regev A, Zhang F. Cell. 2023 Jan 5;186(1):209-229.e26. doi: 10.1016/j.cell.2022.11.026. PubMed 36608654.
Backbone
  Vector backbone: pLX_TRC317
  Backbone manufacturer: Broad Institute Genetic Perturbation Platform
  Backbone size w/o insert (bp): 8264
  Vector type: Mammalian Expression, Lentiviral
  Selectable markers: Puromycin
Growth in bacteria
  Bacterial resistance: Ampicillin, 100 μg/mL
  Growth temperature: 37°C
  Growth strain: NEB Stable
  Copy number: High Copy
Gene/Insert
  Gene/Insert name: RBPJ
  Species: H. sapiens (human)
  Insert size (bp): 1604
  Entrez Gene: RBPJ (a.k.a. AOS3, CBF-1, CBF1, IGKJRB, IGKJRB1, KBF2, RBP-J, RBP-J kappa, RBP-JK, RBPJK, RBPSUH, SUH, csl)
  Promoter: EF1a
  Cloning method: Unknown
  Sequencing primers: 5′ GGGTGGAGACTGAAGTTAGGCCAG; 3′ CACATAGCGTAAAAGGAGCAACATAG
Terms and licenses: Academic/Nonprofit Terms; Industry Terms: Not Available to Industry
Depositor comments: XM_017008172,NM_005349,ENST00000342295,ENST00000361572 . The transcription factor ORF portion of this plasmid was synthesized by Genewiz. Please test multiple small colonies in case of plasmid recombination. To make this collection available in a timely manner, a portion of this collection was not fully sequenced by Addgene. If an Addgene verified full plasmid sequence is not available, please contact us prior to placing an order to request the full sequence.
How to cite: TFORF0611 was a gift from Feng Zhang (Addgene plasmid # 143230 ; http://n2t.net/addgene:143230 ; RRID:Addgene_143230)
