[The description below was written by a language model from this plasmid's Addgene catalogue record and pLannotate feature annotations shown in this document.]
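Description:
TFORF0611 is a lentiviral mammalian expression plasmid built on the pLX_TRC317 backbone. It is one member of a barcoded transcription factor ORF collection and carries human RBPJ, the DNA-binding transcriptional regulator at the centre of Notch signaling, which represses target genes on its own and activates them when bound by a Notch intracellular domain. The RBPJ coding sequence was synthesized and sits directly downstream of a full-length EF-1α promoter, which gives strong constitutive expression. A WPRE follows the ORF to enhance transcript stability and expression. According to the record, each plasmid in the collection carries a unique 24-bp barcode that identifies its ORF in pooled screens. The barcode is not annotated in the feature table, so its exact position cannot be stated. A short U6 promoter fragment is annotated between the ORF and the WPRE.

The viral architecture is third-generation and self-inactivating. An RSV promoter drives a truncated HIV-1 5' LTR, followed by the Ψ packaging signal with a gag fragment, the RRE for Rev-dependent export of the genomic RNA, a cPPT/CTS, and a ΔU3 3' LTR with a downstream SV40 polyadenylation signal. Upstream of the EF-1α cassette but still within the proviral region, SV40 early promoter/origin sequences precede a puromycin N-acetyltransferase gene, so transduced cells can be selected with puromycin. In bacteria the plasmid is maintained by a high-copy ColE1/pUC-type origin and ampicillin resistance. It also retains an f1 origin and residual lac, T7 and T3 cloning-vector elements. The depositor warns that the plasmid may recombine during propagation. Its intended use is RBPJ overexpression, alone or within pooled transcription factor screens such as directed differentiation studies.
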