Features (pLannotate 1.2.2; 31 found; start..end, strand, type, name):
      5..231     +  promoter       RSV promoter: Rous sarcoma virus enhancer/promoter
    232..412     +  LTR            5' LTR (truncated): truncated 5' long terminal repeat (LTR) from HIV-1
    459..584     +  misc_feature   HIV-1 Ψ: packaging signal of human immunodeficiency virus type 1
    568..931     +  CDS            HIV-1 gag (fragment): gag protein from human immunodeficiency virus 1; gag
   1077..1310    +  misc_feature   RRE: The Rev response element (RRE) of HIV-1 allows for Rev-dependent mRNA export from the nucleus to the cytoplasm.
   1687..1713    +  CDS            Rev (fragment): human immunodeficiency virus 1 (HIV-1) Rev protein; rev; enhances nuclear export of unspliced and incompletely spliced viral mRNAs
   1720..1743    +  promoter       SV40 promoter (fragment): SV40 early promoter
   1744..1815    +  promoter       SV40 promoter (fragment): SV40 enhancer and early promoter
   1839..1974    +  rep_origin     SV40 ori: SV40 origin of replication
   2020..2616    +  CDS            PuroR (fragment): puromycin N-acetyltransferase; pac from Streptomyces; confers resistance to puromycin
   2665..2782    +  misc_feature   cPPT/CTS: central polypurine tract and central termination sequence of HIV-1
   2847..2913    +  CDS            small t antigen (fragment): SV40 (simian virus 40) small t antigen
   2920..4098    +  promoter       EF-1α promoter: strong constitutive promoter for human elongation factor EF-1α
   4115..5614    +  CDS            RBPJ: SUH_HUMAN - Also known as IGKJRB, IGKJRB1, RBPJK, RBPSUH. Experimental evidence at protein level: Swiss-Prot protein existence level 1. Transcriptional regulator that plays a central role in Notch signaling, a signaling pathway involved in cell-cell communication that regulates a broad spectrum of cell-fate determinations. Acts as a transcriptional repressor when it is not associated with Notch proteins. When associated with some NICD product of Notch proteins (Notch intracellular domain), it acts as a transcriptional activator that activates transcription of Notch target genes. Probably repre
   5630..5683    +  promoter       U6 promoter (fragment): RNA polymerase III promoter for human U6 snRNA
   5725..6313    +  misc_feature   WPRE: woodchuck hepatitis virus posttranscriptional regulatory element
   6364..6383    +  misc_feature   cPPT/CTS (fragment): central polypurine tract and central termination sequence of HIV-1
   6385..6618    +  LTR            3' LTR (ΔU3): self-inactivating 3' long terminal repeat (LTR) from HIV-1
   6696..6817    +  polyA_signal   SV40 poly(A) signal: SV40 polyadenylation signal
   6857..6992    +  rep_origin     SV40 ori: SV40 origin of replication
   7013..7031    -  promoter       T7 promoter: promoter for bacteriophage T7 RNA polymerase
   7039..7194    +  CDS            lacZα (fragment): LacZα fragment of β-galactosidase; lacZ fragment
   7199..7627    +  rep_origin     f1 ori (sequence partly withheld): f1 bacteriophage origin of replication; arrow indicates direction of (+) strand synthesis
   7680..7784    +  promoter       AmpR promoter: bla
   7785..8645    +  CDS            AmpR: β-lactamase; bla; confers resistance to ampicillin, carbenicillin, and related antibiotics
   8816..9404    +  rep_origin     ori: high-copy-number ColE1/pMB1/pBR322/pUC origin of replication
   9587..9679    +  CDS            lacI (fragment): lac repressor; lacI; The lac repressor binds to the lac operator to inhibit transcription in E. coli. This inhibition can be relieved by adding lactose or isopropyl-β-D-thiogalactopyranoside (IPTG).
   9692..9713    +  protein_bind   CAP binding site: CAP binding activates transcription in the presence of cAMP. E. coli catabolite activator protein
   9728..9758    +  promoter       lac promoter: promoter for the E. coli lac operon
   9766..9782    +  protein_bind   lac operator: The lac repressor binds to the lac operator to inhibit transcription in E. coli. This inhibition can be relieved by adding lactose or isopropyl-β-D-thiogalactopyranoside (IPTG). lac repressor encoded by lacI
   9827..9845    +  promoter       T3 promoter: promoter for bacteriophage T3 RNA polymerase
>Addgene plasmid #143230 | TFORF0611 | addgene full sequence | sequence record 396107 | Addgene NGS Result
TTAATGTAGTCTTATGCAATACTCTTGTAGTCTTGCAACATGGTAACGATGAGTTAGCAACATGCCTTAC
AAGGAGAGAAAAAGCACCGTGCATGCCGATTGGTGGAAGTAAGGTGGTACGATCGTGCCTTATTAGGAAG
GCAACAGACGGGTCTGACATGGATTGGACGAACCACTGAATTGCCGCATTGCAGAGATATTGTATTTAAG
TGCCTAGCTCGATACATAAACGGGTCTCTCTGGTTAGACCAGATCTGAGCCTGGGAGCTCTCTGGCTAAC
TAGGGAACCCACTGCTTAAGCCTCAATAAAGCTTGCCTTGAGTGCTTCAAGTAGTGTGTGCCCGTCTGTT
GTGTGACTCTGGTAACTAGAGATCCCTCAGACCCTTTTAGTCAGTGTGGAAAATCTCTAGCAGTGGCGCC
CGAACAGGGACTTGAAAGCGAAAGGGAAACCAGAGGAGCTCTCTCGACGCAGGACTCGGCTTGCTGAAGC
GCGCACGGCAAGAGGCGAGGGGCGGCGACTGGTGAGTACGCCAAAAATTTTGACTAGCGGAGGCTAGAAG
GAGAGAGATGGGTGCGAGAGCGTCAGTATTAAGCGGGGGAGAATTAGATCGCGATGGGAAAAAATTCGGT
TAAGGCCAGGGGGAAAGAAAAAATATAAATTAAAACATATAGTATGGGCAAGCAGGGAGCTAGAACGATT
CGCAGTTAATCCTGGCCTGTTAGAAACATCAGAAGGCTGTAGACAAATACTGGGACAGCTACAACCATCC
CTTCAGACAGGATCAGAAGAACTTAGATCATTATATAATACAGTAGCAACCCTCTATTGTGTGCATCAAA
GGATAGAGATAAAAGACACCAAGGAAGCTTTAGACAAGATAGAGGAAGAGCAAAACAAAAGTAAGACCAC
CGCACAGCAAGCGGCCGCTGATCTTCAGACCTGGAGGAGGAGATATGAGGGACAATTGGAGAAGTGAATT
ATATAAATATAAAGTAGTAAAAATTGAACCATTAGGAGTAGCACCCACCAAGGCAAAGAGAAGAGTGGTG
CAGAGAGAAAAAAGAGCAGTGGGAATAGGAGCTTTGTTCCTTGGGTTCTTGGGAGCAGCAGGAAGCACTA
TGGGCGCAGCGTCAATGACGCTGACGGTACAGGCCAGACAATTATTGTCTGGTATAGTGCAGCAGCAGAA
CAATTTGCTGAGGGCTATTGAGGCGCAACAGCATCTGTTGCAACTCACAGTCTGGGGCATCAAGCAGCTC
CAGGCAAGAATCCTGGCTGTGGAAAGATACCTAAAGGATCAACAGCTCCTGGGGATTTGGGGTTGCTCTG
GAAAACTCATTTGCACCACTGCTGTGCCTTGGAATGCTAGTTGGAGTAATAAATCTCTGGAACAGATTTG
GAATCACACGACCTGGATGGAGTGGGACAGAGAAATTAACAATTACACAAGCTTAATACACTCCTTAATT
GAAGAATCGCAAAACCAGCAAGAAAAGAATGAACAAGAATTATTGGAATTAGATAAATGGGCAAGTTTGT
GGAATTGGTTTAACATAACAAATTGGCTGTGGTATATAAAATTATTCATAATGATAGTAGGAGGCTTGGT
AGGTTTAAGAATAGTTTTTGCTGTACTTTCTATAGTGAATAGAGTTAGGCAGGGATATTCACCATTATCG
TTTCAGACCCACCTCCCAACCCCGAGGGGACCCATGCATTGCATCTCAATTAGTCAGCAACCAGGTGTGG
AAAGTCCCCAGGCTCCCCAGCAGGCAGAAGTATGCAAAGCATGCGTCTCAATTAGTCAGCAACCATAGTC
CCGCCCCTAACTCCGCCCATCCCGCCCCTAACTCCGCCCAGTTCCGCCCATTCTCCGCCCCATGGCTGAC
TAATTTTTTTTATTTATGCAGAGGCCGAGGCCGCCTCGGCCTCTGAGCTATTCCAGAAGTAGTGAGGAGG
CTTTTTTGGAGGCCTAGGCTTTTGCAAAAAGCTTTCTAGAGGTACCACCGGAGCTTACCATGACCGAGTA
CAAGCCCACGGTGCGCCTCGCCACCCGCGACGACGTCCCCAGGGCCGTACGCACCCTCGCCGCCGCGTTC
GCCGACTACCCCGCCACGCGCCACACCGTCGATCCGGACCGCCACATCGAGCGGGTCACCGAGCTGCAAG
AACTCTTCCTCACGCGCGTCGGGCTCGACATCGGCAAGGTGTGGGTCGCGGACGACGGCGCCGCCGTGGC
GGTCTGGACCACGCCGGAGAGCGTCGAAGCGGGGGCGGTGTTCGCCGAGATCGGCCCGCGCATGGCCGAG
TTGAGCGGTTCCCGGCTGGCCGCGCAGCAACAGATGGAAGGCCTCCTGGCGCCGCACCGGCCCAAGGAGC
CCGCGTGGTTCCTGGCCACCGTCGGCGTCTCGCCCGACCACCAGGGCAAGGGTCTGGGCAGCGCCGTCGT
GCTCCCCGGAGTGGAGGCGGCCGAGCGCGCCGGGGTGCCCGCCTTCCTGGAGACCTCCGCGCCCCGCAAC
CTCCCCTTCTACGAGCGGCTCGGCTTCACCGTCACCGCCGACGTCGAGGTGCCCGAAGGACCGCGCACCT
GGTGCATGACCCGCAAGCCCGGTGCCAGTTAACGAATTCTAGATCTTGAGACAAATGGCAGTATTCATCC
ACAATTTTAAAAGAAAAGGGGGGATTGGGGGGTACAGTGCAGGGGAAAGAATAGTAGACATAATAGCAAC
AGACATACAAACTAAAGAATTACAAAAACAAATTACAAAAATTCAAAATTTTCGGGTTTATTACAGGGAC
AGCAGAGATCCACTTTGGCGCCGGCTCGAGGCCTGCAGGTGCAAAGATGGATAAAGTTTTAAACAGAGAG
GAATCTTTGCAGCTAATGGACCTTCTAGGTCTTGAAAGGAGTGGGAATTGGCTCCGGTGCCCGTCAGTGG
GCAGAGCGCACATCGCCCACAGTCCCCGAGAAGTTGGGGGGAGGGGTCGGCAATTGAACCGGTGCCTAGA
GAAGGTGGCGCGGGGTAAACTGGGAAAGTGATGTCGTGTACTGGCTCCGCCTTTTTCCCGAGGGTGGGGG
AGAACCGTATATAAGTGCAGTAGTCGCCGTGAACGTTCTTTTTCGCAACGGGTTTGCCGCCAGAACACAG
GTAAGTGCCGTGTGTGGTTCCCGCGGGCCTGGCCTCTTTACGGGTTATGGCCCTTGCGTGCCTTGAATTA
CTTCCACCTGGCTGCAGTACGTGATTCTTGATCCCGAGCTTCGGGTTGGAAGTGGGTGGGAGAGTTCGAG
GCCTTGCGCTTAAGGAGCCCCTTCGCCTCGTGCTTGAGTTGAGGCCTGGCCTGGGCGCTGGGGCCGCCGC
GTGCGAATCTGGTGGCACCTTCGCGCCTGTCTCGCTGCTTTCGATAAGTCTCTAGCCATTTAAAATTTTT
GATGACCTGCTGCGACGCTTTTTTTCTGGCAAGATAGTCTTGTAAATGCGGGCCAAGATCTGCACACTGG
TATTTCGGTTTTTGGGGCCGCGGGCGGCGACGGGGCCCGTGCGTCCCAGCGCACATGTTCGGCGAGGCGG
GGCCTGCGAGCGCGGCCACCGAGAATCGGACGGGGGTAGTCTCAAGCTGGCCGGCCTGCTCTGGTGCCTG
GCCTCGCGCCGCCGTGTATCGCCCCGCCCTGGGCGGCAAGGCTGGCCCGGTCGGCACCAGTTGCGTGAGC
GGAAAGATGGCCGCTTCCCGGCCCTGCTGCAGGGAGCTCAAAATGGAGGACGCGGCGCTCGGGAGAGCGG
GCGGGTGAGTCACCCACACAAAGGAAAAGGGCCTTTCCGTCCTCAGCCGTCGCTTCATGTGACTCCACGG
AGTACCGGGCGCCGTCCAGGCACCTCGATTAGTTCTCGAGCTTTTGGAGTACGTCGTCTTTAGGTTGGGG
GGAGGGGTTTTATGCGATGGAGTTTCCCCACACTGAGTGGGTGGAGACTGAAGTTAGGCCAGCTTGGCAC
TTGATGTAATTCTCCTTGGAATTTGCCCTTTTTGAGTTTGGATCTTGGTTCATTCTCAAGCCTCAGACAG
TGGTTCAAAGTTTTTTTCTTCCATTTCAGGTGTCGTGAGGCTAGCACCGCCACCATGGACCACACGGAGG
GCTCGCCCGCGGAGGAGCCGCCTGCGCATGCTCCATCGCCTGGGAAATTTGGTGAGCGGCCTCCACCTAA
ACGACTTACTAGGGAAGCTATGCGAAATTATTTAAAAGAGCGAGGGGATCAAACAGTACTTATTCTTCAT
GCAAAAGTTGCACAGAAGTCATATGGAAATGAAAAAAGGTTTTTTTGCCCACCTCCTTGTGTATATCTTA
TGGGCAGTGGATGGAAGAAAAAAAAAGAACAAATGGAACGCGATGGTTGTTCTGAACAAGAGTCTCAACC
GTGTGCATTTATTGGGATAGGAAATAGTGACCAAGAAATGCAGCAGCTAAACTTGGAAGGAAAGAACTAT
TGCACAGCCAAAACATTGTATATATCTGACTCAGACAAGCGAAAGCACTTCATGTTGTCTGTAAAGATGT
TCTATGGCAACAGTGATGACATTGGTGTGTTCCTCAGCAAGCGGATAAAAGTCATCTCCAAACCTTCCAA
AAAGAAGCAGTCATTGAAAAATGCTGACTTATGCATTGCCTCAGGAACAAAGGTGGCTCTGTTTAATCGA
CTACGATCCCAGACAGTTAGTACCAGATACTTGCATGTAGAAGGAGGTAATTTTCATGCCAGTTCACAGC
AGTGGGGAGCCTTTTTTATTCATCTCTTGGATGATGATGAATCAGAAGGAGAAGAATTCACAGTCCGAGA
TGGCTACATCCATTATGGACAAACAGTCAAACTTGTGTGCTCAGTTACTGGCATGGCACTCCCAAGATTG
ATAATTAGGAAAGTTGATAAGCAGACCGCATTATTGGATGCAGATGATCCTGTGTCACAACTCCATAAAT
GTGCATTTTACCTTAAGGATACAGAAAGAATGTATTTGTGCCTTTCTCAAGAAAGAATAATTCAATTTCA
GGCCACTCCATGTCCAAAAGAACCAAATAAAGAGATGATAAATGATGGCGCTTCCTGGACAATCATTAGC
ACAGATAAGGCAGAGTATACATTTTATGAGGGAATGGGCCCTGTCCTTGCCCCAGTCACTCCTGTGCCTG
TGGTAGAGAGCCTTCAGTTGAATGGCGGTGGGGACGTAGCAATGCTTGAACTTACAGGACAGAATTTCAC
TCCAAATTTACGAGTGTGGTTTGGGGATGTAGAAGCTGAAACTATGTACAGGTGTGGAGAGAGTATGCTC
TGTGTCGTCCCAGACATTTCTGCATTCCGAGAAGGTTGGAGATGGGTCCGGCAACCAGTCCAGGTTCCAG
TAACTTTGGTCCGAAATGATGGAATCATTTATTCCACCAGCCTTACCTTTACCTACACACCAGAACCAGG
GCCGCGGCCACATTGCAGTGCAGCAGGAGCAATCCTTCGAGCCAATTCAAGCCAGGTGCCCCCTAACGAA
TCAAACACAAACAGCGAGGGAAGTTACACAAACGCCAGCACAAATTCAACCAGTGTCACATCATCTACAG
CCACAGTGGTATCCTAGTAATGAACTAGTCCGTAACTTGAAAGTATTTCGATTTCTTGGCTTTATATATC
TTGTGGAAAGGACGACGTAGCCTATACGAACTTCAACAAACGCGTTAAGTCGACAATCAACCTCTGGATT
ACAAAATTTGTGAAAGATTGACTGGTATTCTTAACTATGTTGCTCCTTTTACGCTATGTGGATACGCTGC
TTTAATGCCTTTGTATCATGCTATTGCTTCCCGTATGGCTTTCATTTTCTCCTCCTTGTATAAATCCTGG
TTGCTGTCTCTTTATGAGGAGTTGTGGCCCGTTGTCAGGCAACGTGGCGTGGTGTGCACTGTGTTTGCTG
ACGCAACCCCCACTGGTTGGGGCATTGCCACCACCTGTCAGCTCCTTTCCGGGACTTTCGCTTTCCCCCT
CCCTATTGCCACGGCGGAACTCATCGCCGCCTGCCTTGCCCGCTGCTGGACAGGGGCTCGGCTGTTGGGC
ACTGACAATTCCGTGGTGTTGTCGGGGAAATCATCGTCCTTTCCTTGGCTGCTCGCCTGTGTTGCCACCT
GGATTCTGCGCGGGACGTCCTTCTGCTACGTCCCTTCGGCCCTCAATCCAGCGGACCTTCCTTCCCGCGG
CCTGCTGCCGGCTCTGCGGCCTCTTCCGCGTCTTCGCCTTCGCCCTCAGACGAGTCGGATCTCCCTTTGG
GCCGCCTCCCCGCGTCGACTTTAAGACCAATGACTTACAAGGCAGCTGTAGATCTTAGCCACTTTTTAAA
AGAAAAGGGGGGACTGGAAGGGCTAATTCACTCCCAACGAAGACAAGATCTGCTTTTTGCTTGTACTGGG
TCTCTCTGGTTAGACCAGATCTGAGCCTGGGAGCTCTCTGGCTAACTAGGGAACCCACTGCTTAAGCCTC
AATAAAGCTTGCCTTGAGTGCTTCAAGTAGTGTGTGCCCGTCTGTTGTGTGACTCTGGTAACTAGAGATC
CCTCAGACCCTTTTAGTCAGTGTGGAAAATCTCTAGCAGTACGTATAGTAGTTCATGTCATCTTATTATT
CAGTATTTATAACTTGCAAAGAAATGAATATCAGAGAGTGAGAGGAACTTGTTTATTGCAGCTTATAATG
GTTACAAATAAAGCAATAGCATCACAAATTTCACAAATAAAGCATTTTTTTCACTGCATTCTAGTTGTGG
TTTGTCCAAACTCATCAATGTATCTTATCATGTCTGGCTCTAGCTATCCCGCCCCTAACTCCGCCCATCC
CGCCCCTAACTCCGCCCAGTTCCGCCCATTCTCCGCCCCATGGCTGACTAATTTTTTTTATTTATGCAGA
GGCCGAGGCCGCCTCGGCCTCTGAGCTATTCCAGAAGTAGTGAGGAGGCTTTTTTGGAGGCCTAGGGACG
TACCCAATTCGCCCTATAGTGAGTCGTATTACGCGCGCTCACTGGCCGTCGTTTTACAACGTCGTGACTG
GGAAAACCCTGGCGTTACCCAACTTAATCGCCTTGCAGCACATCCCCCTTTCGCCAGCTGGCGTAATAGC
GAAGAGGCCCGCACCGATCGCCCTTCCCAACAGTTGCGCAGCCTGAATGGCGAATGGG
[124 nt withheld, positions 7199-7322]
C
[91 nt withheld, positions 7324-7414]
A
[49 nt withheld, positions 7416-7464]
CCTTTGACGTTGGAGTCCACGTTCTTT
[37 nt withheld, positions 7492-7528]
ACCCTATCTCGGTCTATTCTTTTGATTTATAAGGGATTTTGCCGATTTCGGCCTATTGGTTAAAAAATGA
GCTGATTTAACAAAAATTTAACGCGAATTTTAACAAAATATTAACGCTTACAATTTAGGTGGCACTTTTC
GGGGAAATGTGCGCGGAACCCCTATTTGTTTATTTTTCTAAATACATTCAAATATGTATCCGCTCATGAG
ACAATAACCCTGATAAATGCTTCAATAATATTGAAAAAGGAAGAGTATGAGTATTCAACATTTCCGTGTC
GCCCTTATTCCCTTTTTTGCGGCATTTTGCCTTCCTGTTTTTGCTCACCCAGAAACGCTGGTGAAAGTAA
AAGATGCTGAAGATCAGTTGGGTGCACGAGTGGGTTACATCGAACTGGATCTCAACAGCGGTAAGATCCT
TGAGAGTTTTCGCCCCGAAGAACGTTTTCCAATGATGAGCACTTTTAAAGTTCTGCTATGTGGCGCGGTA
TTATCCCGTATTGACGCCGGGCAAGAGCAACTCGGTCGCCGCATACACTATTCTCAGAATGACTTGGTTG
AGTACTCACCAGTCACAGAAAAGCATCTTACGGATGGCATGACAGTAAGAGAATTATGCAGTGCTGCCAT
AACCATGAGTGATAACACTGCGGCCAACTTACTTCTGACAACGATCGGAGGACCGAAGGAGCTAACCGCT
TTTTTGCACAACATGGGGGATCATGTAACTCGCCTTGATCGTTGGGAACCGGAGCTGAATGAAGCCATAC
CAAACGACGAGCGTGACACCACGATGCCTGTAGCAATGGCAACAACGTTGCGCAAACTATTAACTGGCGA
ACTACTTACTCTAGCTTCCCGGCAACAATTAATAGACTGGATGGAGGCGGATAAAGTTGCAGGACCACTT
CTGCGCTCGGCCCTTCCGGCTGGCTGGTTTATTGCTGATAAATCTGGAGCCGGTGAGCGTGGGTCTCGCG
GTATCATTGCAGCACTGGGGCCAGATGGTAAGCCCTCCCGTATCGTAGTTATCTACACGACGGGGAGTCA
GGCAACTATGGATGAACGAAATAGACAGATCGCTGAGATAGGTGCCTCACTGATTAAGCATTGGTAACTG
TCAGACCAAGTTTACTCATATATACTTTAGATTGATTTAAAACTTCATTTTTAATTTAAAAGGATCTAGG
TGAAGATCCTTTTTGATAATCTCATGACCAAAATCCCTTAACGTGAGTTTTCGTTCCACTGAGCGTCAGA
CCCCGTAGAAAAGATCAAAGGATCTTCTTGAGATCCTTTTTTTCTGCGCGTAATCTGCTGCTTGCAAACA
AAAAAACCACCGCTACCAGCGGTGGTTTGTTTGCCGGATCAAGAGCTACCAACTCTTTTTCCGAAGGTAA
CTGGCTTCAGCAGAGCGCAGATACCAAATACTGTTCTTCTAGTGTAGCCGTAGTTAGGCCACCACTTCAA
GAACTCTGTAGCACCGCCTACATACCTCGCTCTGCTAATCCTGTTACCAGTGGCTGCTGCCAGTGGCGAT
AAGTCGTGTCTTACCGGGTTGGACTCAAGACGATAGTTACCGGATAAGGCGCAGCGGTCGGGCTGAACGG
GGGGTTCGTGCACACAGCCCAGCTTGGAGCGAACGACCTACACCGAACTGAGATACCTACAGCGTGAGCT
ATGAGAAAGCGCCACGCTTCCCGAAGGGAGAAAGGCGGACAGGTATCCGGTAAGCGGCAGGGTCGGAACA
GGAGAGCGCACGAGGGAGCTTCCAGGGGGAAACGCCTGGTATCTTTATAGTCCTGTCGGGTTTCGCCACC
TCTGACTTGAGCGTCGATTTTTGTGATGCTCGTCAGGGGGGCGGAGCCTATGGAAAAACGCCAGCAACGC
GGCCTTTTTACGGTTCCTGGCCTTTTGCTGGCCTTTTGCTCACATGTTCTTTCCTGCGTTATCCCCTGAT
TCTGTGGATAACCGTATTACCGCCTTTGAGTGAGCTGATACCGCTCGCCGCAGCCGAACGACCGAGCGCA
GCGAGTCAGTGAGCGAGGAAGCGGAAGAGCGCCCAATACGCAAACCGCCTCTCCCCGCGCGTTGGCCGAT
TCATTAATGCAGCTGGCACGACAGGTTTCCCGACTGGAAAGCGGGCAGTGAGCGCAACGCAATTAATGTG
AGTTAGCTCACTCATTAGGCACCCCAGGCTTTACACTTTATGCTTCCGGCTCGTATGTTGTGTGGAATTG
TGAGCGGATAACAATTTCACACAGGAAACAGCTATGACCATGATTACGCCAAGCGCGCAATTAACCCTCA
CTAAAGGGAACAAAAGCTGGAGCTGCAAGC
