>Addgene plasmid #143230 | TFORF0611 | depositor partial sequence | sequence record 281828 | Insert
ACCGCCACCATGGACCACACGGAGGGCTCGCCCGCGGAGGAGCCGCCTGCGCATGCTCCATCGCCTGGGA
AATTTGGTGAGCGGCCTCCACCTAAACGACTTACTAGGGAAGCTATGCGAAATTATTTAAAAGAGCGAGG
GGATCAAACAGTACTTATTCTTCATGCAAAAGTTGCACAGAAGTCATATGGAAATGAAAAAAGGTTTTTT
TGCCCACCTCCTTGTGTATATCTTATGGGCAGTGGATGGAAGAAAAAAAAAGAACAAATGGAACGCGATG
GTTGTTCTGAACAAGAGTCTCAACCGTGTGCATTTATTGGGATAGGAAATAGTGACCAAGAAATGCAGCA
GCTAAACTTGGAAGGAAAGAACTATTGCACAGCCAAAACATTGTATATATCTGACTCAGACAAGCGAAAG
CACTTCATGTTGTCTGTAAAGATGTTCTATGGCAACAGTGATGACATTGGTGTGTTCCTCAGCAAGCGGA
TAAAAGTCATCTCCAAACCTTCCAAAAAGAAGCAGTCATTGAAAAATGCTGACTTATGCATTGCCTCAGG
AACAAAGGTGGCTCTGTTTAATCGACTACGATCCCAGACAGTTAGTACCAGATACTTGCATGTAGAAGGA
GGTAATTTTCATGCCAGTTCACAGCAGTGGGGAGCCTTTTTTATTCATCTCTTGGATGATGATGAATCAG
AAGGAGAAGAATTCACAGTCCGAGATGGCTACATCCATTATGGACAAACAGTCAAACTTGTGTGCTCAGT
TACTGGCATGGCACTCCCAAGATTGATAATTAGGAAAGTTGATAAGCAGACCGCATTATTGGATGCAGAT
GATCCTGTGTCACAACTCCATAAATGTGCATTTTACCTTAAGGATACAGAAAGAATGTATTTGTGCCTTT
CTCAAGAAAGAATAATTCAATTTCAGGCCACTCCATGTCCAAAAGAACCAAATAAAGAGATGATAAATGA
TGGCGCTTCCTGGACAATCATTAGCACAGATAAGGCAGAGTATACATTTTATGAGGGAATGGGCCCTGTC
CTTGCCCCAGTCACTCCTGTGCCTGTGGTAGAGAGCCTTCAGTTGAATGGCGGTGGGGACGTAGCAATGC
TTGAACTTACAGGACAGAATTTCACTCCAAATTTACGAGTGTGGTTTGGGGATGTAGAAGCTGAAACTAT
GTACAGGTGTGGAGAGAGTATGCTCTGTGTCGTCCCAGACATTTCTGCATTCCGAGAAGGTTGGAGATGG
GTCCGGCAACCAGTCCAGGTTCCAGTAACTTTGGTCCGAAATGATGGAATCATTTATTCCACCAGCCTTA
CCTTTACCTACACACCAGAACCAGGGCCGCGGCCACATTGCAGTGCAGCAGGAGCAATCCTTCGAGCCAA
TTCAAGCCAGGTGCCCCCTAACGAATCAAACACAAACAGCGAGGGAAGTTACACAAACGCCAGCACAAAT
TCAACCAGTGTCACATCATCTACAGCCACAGTGGTATCCTAGTAATGAACTAGTCCGTAACTTGAAAGTA
TTTCGATTTCTTGGCTTTATATATCTTGTGGAAAGGACGACGTAGCCTATACGAACTTCAACAA
