>Addgene plasmid #143230 | TFORF0611 | depositor partial sequence | sequence record 281829 | Barcode
CGTAGCCTATACGAACTTCAACAA
